>Addgene plasmid #133248 | pMXs_FLAG-MCART1K91A | addgene full sequence | sequence record 261676 | Addgene NGS Result
ACATAACTGAGAATAGAAAAGTTCAGATCAAGGTCAGGAACAGATGGAACAGCTGAATATGGGCCAAACA
GGATATCTGTGGTAAGCAGTTCCTGCCCCGGCTCAGGGCCAAGAACAGATGGAACAGCTGAATATGGGCC
AAACAGGATATCTGTGGTAAGCAGTTCCTGCCCCGGCTCAGGGCCAAGAACAGATGGTCCCCAGATGCGG
TCCAGCCCTCAGCAGTTTCTAGAGAACCATCAGATGTTTCCAGGGTGCCCCAAGGACCTGAAATGACCCT
GTGCCTTATTTGAACTAACCAATCAGTTCGCTTCTCGCTTCTGTTCGCGCGCTTCTGCTCCCCGAGCTCA
ATAAAAGAGCCCACAACCCCTCACTCGGCGCGCCAGTCCTCCGATTGACTGAGTCGCCCGGGTACCCGTG
TATCCAATAAACCCTCTTGCAGTTGCATCCGACTTGTGGTCTCGCTGTTCCTTGGGAGGGTCTCCTCTGA
GTGATTGACTACCCGTCAGCGGGGGTCTTTCATTTGGGGGCTCGTCCGGGATCGGGAGACCCCTGCCCAG
GGACCACCGACCCACCACCGGGAGGTAAGCTGGCCAGCAACTTATCTGTGTCTGTCCGATTGTCTAGTGT
CTATGACTGATTTTATGCGCCTGCGTCGGTACTAGTTAGCTAACTAGCTCTGTATCTGGCGGACCCGTGG
TGGAACTGACGAGTTCGGAACACCCGGCCGCAACCCTGGGAGACGTCCCAGGGACTTCGGGGGCCGTTTT
TGTGGCCCGACCTGAGTCCAAAAATCCCGATCGTTTTGGACTCTTTGGTGCACCCCCCTAATAGGAGGGA
TATGTGGTTCTGGTAGGAGACGAGAACCTAAAACAGTTCCCGCCTCCGTCTGAATTTTTGCTTTCGGTTT
GGGACCGAAGCCGCGCCGCGCGTCTTGTCTGCTGCAGCATCGTTCTGTGTTGTCTCTGTCTGACTGTGTT
TCTGTATTTGTCTGAAAATTAGGGCCAGACTGTTACCACTCCCTTAAGTTTGACCTTAGGTCACTGGAAA
GATGTCGAGCGGATCGCTCACAACCAGTCGGTAGATGTCAAGAAGAGACGTTGGGTTACCTTCTGCTCTG
CAGAATGGCCAACCTTTAACGTCGGATGGCCGCGAGACGGCACCTTTAACCGAGACCTCATCACCCAGGT
TAAGATCAAGGTCTTTTCACCTGGCCCGCATGGACACCCAGACCAGGTCCCCTACATCGTGACCTGGGAA
GCCTTGGCTTTTGACCCCCCTCCCTGGGTCAAGCCCTTTGTACACCCTAAGCCTCCGCCTCCTCTTCCTC
CATCCGCCCCGTCTCTCCCCCTTGAACCTCCTCGTTCGACCCCGCCTCGATCCTCCCTTTATCCAGCCCT
CACTCCTTCTCTAGGCGCCCCCATATGGCCATATGAGATCTTATATGGGGCACCCCCGCCCCTTGTAAAC
TTCCCTGACCCTGACATGACAAGAGTTACTAACAGCCCCTCTCTCCAAGCTCACTTACAGGCTCTCTACT
TAGTCCAGCACGAAGTCTGGAGACCTCTGGCGGCAGCCTACCAAGAACAACTGGACCGACCGGTGGTACC
TCACCCTTACCGAGTCGGCGACACAGTGTGGGTCCGCCGACACCAGACTAAGAACCTAGAACCTCGCTGG
AAAGGACCTTACACAGTCCTGCTGACCACCCCCACCGCCCTCAAAGTAGACGGCATCGCAGCTTGGATAC
ACGCCGCCCACGTGAAGGCTGCCGACCCCGGGGGTGGACCATCCTCTAGACTGCCGGATCTAGCTAGTTA
ATTAAGGATCCGCCACCATGGACTACAAGGACCACGACGGTGACTACAAGGACCACGACATCGACTACAA
GGACGACGACGACAAGGGGCATGGCACCGGCAGCACCGGCAGCGAATTCATGATGGACTCAGAGGCGCAT
GAGAAAAGGCCGCCGATACTCACCAGCTCTAAGCAGGATATCTCCCCGCACATAACGAATGTCGGGGAAA
TGAAACACTATCTATGCGGATGCTGTGCTGCATTTAACAATGTAGCCATTACGTTTCCAATACAAAAGGT
TCTCTTTAGGCAACAGCTCTATGGAATTAAGACACGAGACGCGATATTGCAACTCCGGCGCGACGGATTT
AGAAACCTCTACAGAGGCATCCTTCCTCCACTGATGCAAGCGACAACGACATTGGCCCTCATGTTTGGTC
TGTATGAGGACCTTTCCTGCCTTCTCCACAAACACGTCTCAGCGCCGGAGTTCGCAACGTCCGGAGTTGC
AGCAGTCCTCGCCGGCACCACCGAAGCTATTTTCACGCCGTTGGAGCGGGTCCAAACGTTGCTCCAAGAT
CACAAACATCACGACAAATTTACAAATACATACCAAGCTTTTAAAGCACTGAAGTGTCATGGTATCGGTG
AATACTACCGAGGATTGGTCCCAATTCTTTTCAGAAACGGATTGAGTAACGTTCTGTTCTTCGGGCTTCG
CGGGCCTATCAAAGAACACCTTCCCACAGCCACGACCCATTCTGCTCATTTGGTAAATGATTTCATTTGT
GGAGGGCTGTTGGGAGCGATGTTGGGATTCCTCTTCTTTCCAATAAACGTAGTAAAGACCCGCATTCAAA
GCCAAATCGGCGGTGAATTTCAGTCATTCCCGAAAGTGTTCCAAAAGATCTGGCTGGAACGCGACAGGAA
GCTGATAAATCTGTTTCGCGGGGCGCATCTTAACTATCACCGAAGTCTGATAAGCTGGGGCATCATAAAT
GCAACCTATGAGTTTTTGCTTAAAGTTATTTGAGCGGCCGCTACGTAAATTCCGCCCCCCCCCCCTAACG
TTACTGGCCGAAGCCGCTTGGAATAAGGCCGGTGTGCGTTTGTCTATATGTTATTTTCCACCATATTGCC
GTCTTTTGGCAATGTGAGGGCCCGGAAACCTGGCCCTGTCTTCTTGACGAGCATTCCTAGGGGTCTTTCC
CCTCTCGCCAAAGGAATGCAAGGTCTGTTGAATGTCGTGAAGGAAGCAGTTCCTCTGGAAGCTTCTTGAA
GACAAACAACGTCTGTAGCGACCCTTTGCAGGCAGCGGAACCCCCCACCTGGCGACAGGTGCCTCTGCGG
CCAAAAGCCACGTGTATAAGATACACCTGCAAAGGCGGCACAACCCCAGTGCCACGTTGTGAGTTGGATA
GTTGTGGAAAGAGTCAAATGGCTCTCCTCAAGCGTATTCAACAAGGGGCTGAAGGATGCCCAGAAGGTAC
CCCATTGTATGGGATCTGATCTGGGGCCTCGGTGCACATGCTTTACATGTGTTTAGTCGAGGTTAAAAAA
ACGTCTAGGCCCCCCGAACCACGGGGACGTGGTTTTCCTTTGAAAAACACGATGATAATATGGCCACAAC
CATGGTTCCTTTGTCTCAAGAAGAATCCACCCTCATTGAAAGAGCAACGGCTACAATCAACAGCATCCCC
ATCTCTGAAGACTACAGCGTCGCCAGCGCAGCTCTCTCTAGCGACGGCCGCATCTTCACTGGTGTCAATG
TATATCATTTTACTGGGGGACCTTGTGCAGAACTCGTGGTGCTGGGCACTGCTGCTGCTGCGGCAGCTGG
CAACCTGACTTGTATCGTCGCGATCGGAAATGAGAACAGGGGCATCTTGAGCCCCTGCGGACGGTGCCGA
CAGGTGCTTCTCGATCTGCATCCTGGGATCAAAGCCATAGTGAAGGACAGTGATGGACAGCCGACGGCAG
TTGGGATTCGTGAATTGCTGCCCTCTGGTTATGTGTGGGAGGGCTAAGTCGACGATAAAATAAAAGATTT
TATTTAGTCTCCAGAAAAAGGGGGGAATGAAAGACCCCACCTGTAGGTTTGGCAAGCTAGCTTAAGTAAC
GCCATTTTGCAAGGCATGGAAAAATACATAACTGAGAATAGAGAAGTTCAGATCAAGGTCAGGAACAGAT
GGAACAGCTGAATATGGGCCAAACAGGATATCTGTGGTAAGCAGTTCCTGCCCCGGCTCAGGGCCAAGAA
CAGATGGAACAGCTGAATATGGGCCAAACAGGATATCTGTGGTAAGCAGTTCCTGCCCCGGCTCAGGGCC
AAGAACAGATGGTCCCCAGATGCGGTCCAGCCCTCAGCAGTTTCTAGAGAACCATCAGATGTTTCCAGGG
TGCCCCAAGGACCTGAAATGACCCTGTGCCTTATTTGAACTAACCAATCAGTTCGCTTCTCGCTTCTGTT
CGCGCGCTTCTGCTCCCCGAGCTCAATAAAAGAGCCCACAACCCCTCACTCGGGGCGCCAGTCCTCCGAT
TGACTGAGTCGCCCGGGTACCCGTGTATCCAATAAACCCTCTTGCAGTTGCATCCGACTTGTGGTCTCGC
TGTTCCTTGGGAGGGTCTCCTCTGAGTGATTGACTACCCGTCAGCGGGGGTCTTTCACATGCAGCATGTA
TCAAAATTAATTTGGTTTTTTTTCTTAAGTATTTACATTAAATGGCCATAGTTGCATTAATGAATCGGCC
AACGCGCGGGGAGAGGCGGTTTGCGTATTGGGCGCTCTTCCGCTTCCTCGCTCACTGACTCGCTGCGCTC
GGTCGTTCGGCTGCGGCGAGCGGTATCAGCTCACTCAAAGGCGGTAATACGGTTATCCACAGAATCAGGG
GATAACGCAGGAAAGAACATGTGAGCAAAAGGCCAGCAAAAGGCCAGGAACCGTAAAAAGGCCGCGTTGC
TGGCGTTTTTCCATAGGCTCCGCCCCCCTGACGAGCATCACAAAAATCGACGCTCAAGTCAGAGGTGGCG
AAACCCGACAGGACTATAAAGATACCAGGCGTTTCCCCCTGGAAGCTCCCTCGTGCGCTCTCCTGTTCCG
ACCCTGCCGCTTACCGGATACCTGTCCGCCTTTCTCCCTTCGGGAAGCGTGGCGCTTTCTCATAGCTCAC
GCTGTAGGTATCTCAGTTCGGTGTAGGTCGTTCGCTCCAAGCTGGGCTGTGTGCACGAACCCCCCGTTCA
GCCCGACCGCTGCGCCTTATCCGGTAACTATCGTCTTGAGTCCAACCCGGTAAGACACGACTTATCGCCA
CTGGCAGCAGCCACTGGTAACAGGATTAGCAGAGCGAGGTATGTAGGCGGTGCTACAGAGTTCTTGAAGT
GGTGGCCTAACTACGGCTACACTAGAAGAACAGTATTTGGTATCTGCGCTCTGCTGAAGCCAGTTACCTT
CGGAAAAAGAGTTGGTAGCTCTTGATCCGGCAAACAAACCACCGCTGGTAGCGGTGGTTTTTTTGTTTGC
AAGCAGCAGATTACGCGCAGAAAAAAAGGATCTCAAGAAGATCCTTTGATCTTTTCTACGGGGTCTGACG
CTCAGTGGAACGAAAACTCACGTTAAGGGATTTTGGTCATGAGATTATCAAAAAGGATCTTCACCTAGAT
CCTTTTGCGGCCGGCCGCAAATCAATCTAAAGTATATATGAGTAAACTTGGTCTGACAGTTACCAATGCT
TAATCAGTGAGGCACCTATCTCAGCGATCTGTCTATTTCGTTCATCCATAGTTGCCTGACTCCCCGTCGT
GTAGATAACTACGATACGGGAGGGCTTACCATCTGGCCCCAGTGCTGCAATGATACCGCGAGACCCACGC
TCACCGGCTCCAGATTTATCAGCAATAAACCAGCCAGCCGGAAGGGCCGAGCGCAGAAGTGGTCCTGCAA
CTTTATCCGCCTCCATCCAGTCTATTAATTGTTGCCGGGAAGCTAGAGTAAGTAGTTCGCCAGTTAATAG
TTTGCGCAACGTTGTTGCCATTGCTACAGGCATCGTGGTGTCACGCTCGTCGTTTGGTATGGCTTCATTC
AGCTCCGGTTCCCAACGATCAAGGCGAGTTACATGATCCCCCATGTTGTGCAAAAAAGCGGTTAGCTCCT
TCGGTCCTCCGATCGTTGTCAGAAGTAAGTTGGCCGCAGTGTTATCACTCATGGTTATGGCAGCACTGCA
TAATTCTCTTACTGTCATGCCATCCGTAAGATGCTTTTCTGTGACTGGTGAGTACTCAACCAAGTCATTC
TGAGAATAGTGTATGCGGCGACCGAGTTGCTCTTGCCCGGCGTCAATACGGGATAATACCGCGCCACATA
GCAGAACTTTAAAAGTGCTCATCATTGGAAAACGTTCTTCGGGGCGAAAACTCTCAAGGATCTTACCGCT
GTTGAGATCCAGTTCGATGTAACCCACTCGTGCACCCAACTGATCTTCAGCATCTTTTACTTTCACCAGC
GTTTCTGGGTGAGCAAAAACAGGAAGGCAAAATGCCGCAAAAAAGGGAATAAGGGCGACACGGAAATGTT
GAATACTCATACTCTTCCTTTTTCAATATTATTGAAGCATTTATCAGGGTTATTGTCTCATGAGCGGATA
CATATTTGAATGTATTTAGAAAAATAAACAAATAGGGGTTCCGCGCACATTTCCCCGAAAAGTGCCACCT
GCATAATGAAAGACCCCACCTGTAGGTTTGGCAAGCTAGCTTAAGTAACGCCATTTTGCAAGGCATGGAA
AAAT
Features (pLannotate 1.2.2; 16 found; start..end, strand, type, name):
    587..786     +  misc_feature   MMLV Ψ: packaging signal of Moloney murine leukemia virus (MMLV)
    838..926     +  misc_feature   MESV Ψ (fragment): packaging signal of murine embryonic stem cell virus
   1003..1419    +  CDS            gag (truncated): truncated Moloney murine leukemia virus (MMLV) gag gene lacking the start codon
   1429..1803    +  misc_feature   pol region: Moloney murine leukemia virus (MMLV) pol region containing the splice acceptor site
   1886..1906    +  CDS            FLAG (fragment): FLAG® epitope tag, followed by an enterokinase cleavage site
   1907..1934    +  CDS            TDsmURFP (fragment): monomeric tandem dimer of a small ultra-red fluorescent protein derived from a cyanobacterial phycobiliprotein (Rodriguez et al., 2016)
   1940..2830    +  CDS            SLC25A51: S2551_HUMAN - Also known as MCART1 From Homo sapiens (Human).
   2956..3418    +  misc_feature   IRES: internal ribosome entry site (IRES) of the encephalomyocarditis virus (EMCV)
   3438..3827    +  CDS            BSD: blasticidin S deaminase; Aspergillus terreus BSD; confers resistance to blasticidin
   3876..3997    +  LTR            3' LTR (ΔU3) (fragment): self-inactivating 3' long terminal repeat (LTR) from Moloney murine leukemia virus
   3998..4467    +  LTR            LTR: long terminal repeat from Moloney murine leukemia virus
   4533..4585    -  CDS            lacI (fragment): lac repressor; lacI; The lac repressor binds to the lac operator to inhibit transcription in E. coli. This inhibition can be relieved by adding lactose or isopropyl-β-D-thiogalactopyranoside (IPTG).
   4768..5356    -  rep_origin     ori: high-copy-number ColE1/pMB1/pBR322/pUC origin of replication
   5520..6380    -  CDS            AmpR: β-lactamase; bla; confers resistance to ampicillin, carbenicillin, and related antibiotics
   6381..6485    -  promoter       AmpR promoter: bla
   6515..524     +  LTR            LTR (across the origin): long terminal repeat from Moloney murine leukemia virus
