[The description below was written by a language model from this plasmid's Addgene catalogue record and pLannotate feature annotations shown in this document.]
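Description:
pMXs_FLAG-MCART1K91A is a Moloney murine leukemia virus-based retroviral expression vector built on the pMXs backbone for stable expression of a FLAG-tagged mutant of human MCART1 (SLC25A51) in mammalian cells. In bacteria it is maintained through a high-copy ColE1/pUC-type origin and selected with ampicillin via the β-lactamase gene and its native promoter.

The retroviral cassette is flanked by MMLV long terminal repeats. Downstream of the 5′ LTR lie the MMLV packaging signal (with a fragment annotated as MESV Ψ), a truncated gag lacking its start codon, and a pol-derived region carrying the splice acceptor. Together these elements allow the genomic RNA to be packaged when gag, pol and env are supplied in trans by a packaging system. No separate internal promoter is annotated, so transcription of the payload presumably comes from the 5′ LTR, as is usual for pMXs vectors.

The insert, cloned between EcoRI and NotI, is a human codon-optimized SLC25A51 coding sequence with lysine 91 changed to alanine, fused at its N terminus to a backbone-encoded 3xFLAG tag. The feature table picks up only a FLAG fragment here, and the short adjacent "TDsmURFP" hit is most likely a spurious match within the tag or linker region rather than a real fluorescent protein. An EMCV IRES follows the insert and drives translation of blasticidin S deaminase from the same transcript, linking blasticidin resistance to transgene expression in transduced cells.

The associated publication concerns the requirement for MCART1/SLC25A51 in mitochondrial NAD transport, so this point mutant probably serves for comparison with the wild-type protein, though the record does not state the functional effect of K91A.
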