Addgene plasmid #133248: pMXs_FLAG-MCART1K91A
Purpose: Express FLAG-tagged MCART1K91A in mammalian cells
Depositing lab: David Sabatini. Depositing organization: Whitehead Institute for Biomedical Research. Publication: MCART1/SLC25A51 is required for mitochondrial NAD transport. Kory N, Uit de Bos J, van der Rijt S, Jankovic N, Gura M, Arp N, Pena IA, Prakash G, Chan SH, Kunchok T, Lewis CA, Sabatini DM. Sci Adv. 2020 Oct 21;6(43):eabe5310. doi: 10.1126/sciadv.abe5310. Print 2020 Oct. PubMed 33087354.
Backbone
  Vector backbone: pMXs
  Backbone manufacturer: Cell Biolabs, Inc.
  Backbone size w/o insert (bp): 5600
  Vector type: Mammalian Expression, Retroviral
  Selectable markers: Blasticidin
Growth in bacteria
  Bacterial resistance: Ampicillin, 100 μg/mL
  Growth temperature: 30°C
  Growth strain: NEB Stable
  Copy number: High Copy
Gene/Insert
  Gene/Insert name: MCART1 (alt name: SLC25A51)
  Species: H. sapiens (human)
  Mutation: codon-optimized for expression in human cells, K91 mutated to A
  Entrez Gene: SLC25A51 (a.k.a. CG7943, MCART1)
  Tag / fusion protein: 3xFLAG (N terminal on backbone)
  Cloning method: Restriction Enzyme; 5′ cloning site EcoRI (unknown if destroyed); 3′ cloning site NotI (unknown if destroyed)
  Sequencing primers: 5′ GTGGACCATCCTCTAG; 3′ GACGGCAATATGGTG
Terms and licenses: Academic/Nonprofit Terms; Industry Terms: Not Available to Industry
How to cite: pMXs_FLAG-MCART1K91A was a gift from David Sabatini (Addgene plasmid # 133248 ; http://n2t.net/addgene:133248 ; RRID:Addgene_133248)
